>Addgene plasmid #112047 | pJW1673 | depositor full sequence | sequence record 210835 | pJW1673 sequence 8793 bps
TCGCGCGTTTCGGTGATGACGGTGAAAACCTCTGACACATGCAGCTCCCGGAGACGGTCACAGCTTGTCT
GTAAGCGGATGCCGGGAGCAGACAAGCCCGTCAGGGCGCGTCAGCGGGTGTTGGCGGGTGTCGGGGCTGG
CTTAACTATGCGGCATCAGAGCAGATTGTACTGAGAGTGCACCACGCTTTTCAATTCAATTCATCATTTT
TTTTTTATTCTTTTTTTTGATTTCGGTTTCTTTGAAATTTTTTTGATTCGGTAATCTCCGAACAGAAGGA
AGAACGAAGGAAGGAGCACAGACTTAGATTGGTATATATACGCATATGTAGTGTTGAAGAAACATGAAAT
TGCCCAGTATTCTTAACCCAACTGCACAGAACAAAAACCTGCAGGAAACGAAGATAAATCATGTCGAAAG
CTACATATAAGGAACGTGCTGCTACTCATCCTAGTCCTGTTGCTGCCAAGCTATTTAATATCATGCACGA
AAAGCAAACAAACTTGTGTGCTTCATTGGATGTTCGTACCACCAAGGAATTACTGGAGTTAGTTGAAGCA
TTAGGTCCCAAAATTTGTTTACTAAAAACACATGTGGATATCTTGACTGATTTTTCCATGGAGGGCACAG
TTAAGCCGCTAAAGGCATTATCCGCCAAGTACAATTTTTTACTCTTCGAAGACAGAAAATTTGCTGACAT
TGGTAATACAGTCAAATTGCAGTACTCTGCGGGTGTATACAGAATAGCAGAATGGGCAGACATTACGAAT
GCACACGGTGTGGTGGGCCCAGGTATTGTTAGCGGTTTGAAGCAGGCGGCAGAAGAAGTAACAAAGGAAC
CTAGAGGCCTTTTGATGTTAGCAGAATTGTCATGCAAGGGCTCCCTATCTACTGGAGAATATACTAAGGG
TACTGTTGACATTGCGAAGAGCGACAAAGATTTTGTTATCGGCTTTATTGCTCAAAGAGACATGGGTGGA
AGAGATGAAGGTTACGATTGGTTGATTATGACACCCGGTGTGGGTTTAGATGACAAGGGAGACGCATTGG
GTCAACAGTATAGAACCGTGGATGATGTGGTCTCTACAGGATCTGACATTATTATTGTTGGAAGAGGACT
ATTTGCAAAGGGAAGGGATGCTAAGGTAGAGGGTGAACGTTACAGAAAAGCAGGCTGGGAAGCATATTTG
AGAAGATGCGGCCAGCAAAACTAAAAAACTGTATTATAAGTAAATGCATGTATACTAAACTCACAAATTA
GAGCTTCAATTTAATTATATCAGTTATTACCCTGCGGTGTGAAATACCGCACAGATGCGTAAGGAGAAAA
TACCGCATCAGGAAATTGTAAACGTTAATATTTTGTTAAAATTCGCGTTAAATTTTTGTTAAATCAGCTC
ATTTTTTAACCAATAGGCCGAAATCGGCAAAATCCCTTATAAATCAAAAGAATAGACCGAGATAGGGT
[37 nt withheld, positions 1469-1505]
AAAGAACGTGGACTCCAACGTCAAAGG
[49 nt withheld, positions 1533-1581]
T
[91 nt withheld, positions 1583-1673]
G
[124 nt withheld, positions 1675-1798]
CGCGCCATTCGCCATTCAGGCTGCGCAACTGTTGGGAAGGGCGATCGGTGCGGGCCTCTTCGCTATTACG
CCAGCTGGCGAAGGGGGGATGTGCTGCAAGGCGATTAAGTTGGGTAACGCCAGGGTTTTCCCAGTCACGA
CGTTGTAAAACGACGGCCAGTGAATTGTAATACGACTCACTATAGGGCGAATTGGAGCTCCACCGCGGTG
GCGGCCGCTCTAGAACTAGTGGATCCCCCGGGCTGCAGGGTGTGGTCAATAAGAGCGACCTCATACTATA
CCTGAGAAAGCAACCTGACCTACAGGAAAGAGTTACTCAAGAATAAGAATTTTCGTTTTAAAACCTAAGA
GTCACTTTAAAATTTGTATACACTTATTTTTTTTATAACTTATTTAATAATAAAAATCATAAATCATAAG
AAATTCGCTTATTTAGAAGTGGCGCGCCTTATTTGTACAATTCATCCATACCATGGGTAATACCAGCAGC
AGTAACAAATTCTAACAAGACCATGTGGTCTCTCTTTTCGTTTGGATCTTTGGATAAGGCAGATTGAGTG
GATAAGTAATGGTTGTCTGGTAACAAGACTGGACCATCACCAATTGGAGTATTTTGTTGATAATGGTCAG
CTAATTGAACAGAACCATCTTCAATGTTGTGTCTAATTTTGAAGTTAACTTTGATACCATTCTTTTGTTT
GTCAGCCATGATGTAAACATTGTGAGAGTTATAGTTGTATTCCAATTTGTGACCTAAAATGTTACCATCT
TCTTTAAAATCAATACCTTTTAATTCGATTCTATTAACTAAGGTATCACCTTCAAACTTGACTTCAGCTC
TGGTCTTGTAGTTACCGTCATCTTTGAAAAAAATAGTTCTTTCTTGAACATAACCTTCTGGCATGGCAGA
CTTGAAAAAGTCATGTTGTTTCATATGATCTGGGTATCTAGAAAAACATTGAACACCATAAGTTAAAGTA
GTGACTAAGGTTGGCCATGGAACTGGCAATTTACCAGTAGTACAAATAAATTTTAAGGTCAATTTACCGT
AAGTAGCATCACCTTCACCTTCACCGGAGACAGAAAATTTGTGACCATTAACATCACCATCTAATTCAAC
CAAAATTGGGACAACACCAGTGAATAATTCTTCACCTTTAGACATGTTAATTAAACCAGCACCGTCACCT
CCTTGAAAATACAAATTTTCTGAACCCGTAGAATCGAGACCGAGGAGAGGGTTAGGGATAGGCTTACCCG
CATCTCCTTCTTTCCCTTCTTCTTCTTCTTCCTCTTCTTCTTCTTCCTCTTCTTCTTCCTCTTCCTCTTC
CCTGGCAGTATTTTCACCAATTCTCTTGTTTAAGACGGCCTGTGCGATTTTACTTGCTAATCCATTTTTT
TCCTCCAAGATTTCGTTTTCTACCTCAAATTCGGAGGAAGAAGAAGGTGCAACGGATGTCGAAGCTAAGG
AAGACTCTGACTTACGATGAAAAGTAGAAGAGAATAATGGAATGTTAGAGAGGGAATTGTCACTATTGAC
CAATGAGACGCCATCGGAATCTTGGTTATGGTGTTCATAGGCATCGTGGTTGTCACGTTGGCTGATGATA
GGTGATGACGAATCTTTTTCTTGTCTTTTTATTTTCTGTTTTCTTAGCATTTTCCTGCGATTCAATTCTG
AGGTTTTTCGATCTTCTTCCTCTTCATCGATGACGTCGAATTCTTCACGTAGGGCGGCACTATCGAAATC
GGGGAATAATTCGCTTCCAAAGTTATTTACAACTTCGATTATTCTTTCTGCCAGATTTCTACGATCCTTT
TGTAGCTTTTGCAAGCCCTTTGGAGATGTAAGAGATAAAACCAGTGGTCTCAAAGATTTGAAACCATCCA
TACCAATATCACCCACGATTAAGGCGGAATACGTGACTATAACACACGAGATGTAAGACCCGGAAAAAAC
ATATATTTTATTCCATGGTTTATGTCTGAGGTAATAAGTGATTAAAACGGACCAAAAGATGTAAAGCAAG
GGCGCAAATCCCATCCCAATCAAGATTTTCCACGTGGCAATGACATCGTTAGCCTTTATTTTAACTGTAG
ACTTGGACAAAGCGGTACGGGCCTTTTCTTGAGAAATTCTCTTGGCTAATATGAAGACAGGTGAGAACAT
AATGATACCTGGCATGGCTAACGAAAAGAGGATGCAGAGCCCGATGGATCTAAAAAAAACAAGTCCGAGG
TTTTTTGCGAAATTTACCTTTGCCTCCTCCACAAGGTGATCAGGAAGATTATAGTGTCTCAAGGCGGCAT
TATATGCCATTATATCTTTGGTCAAGTCCGCTATTTTAGGATCGTTTCTATAGAATTCGTAACCTTTGAC
CATTCTTCTGTTCATTTCCACAATCAAGGGCAACGGTAACTTGGTGCTAAATTGTGTCATATATAGTCTT
CTTATCGTTTGAACCACCATCAAAGTTTCATAATCAGAACATGTAACGGTAACGGATTGTAAACCCTTCG
ATATGGTATCTAATAATTCTTTCACTGCATCTCTGTTCGTTTCCGGGTTGTGGTACTTGGCGACTAGTTC
CTTCGGTATTTCAATGGGGTCACCGAATTCAACAACCGCTCTCGACCTGAACTTATGTGGATGGAAATAA
TTCATACCGCAGGGAACAATCTTAACATTGACGTCAGGATGCTTATCCATGCAACCAAGAGCCATAATCG
CCACACCTGCTTTCAGGGGCAACAAGTTTGTTCTGTCGTGGGACCCACCTTCAGGAAAGATCCCAATGCA
GTTGTTATGGGCCAAATGCTCAAAAACTCTATGGTAAACGCAAGATTGGTCGACTTTAGCGGCATATTTA
TAAGTAGTGCCGGTGAGTAAAGCAGTTTTAATCTCTGGTTTGGCCATTTTGAACTCTTTTCTTAGGGTCA
AACTCGTGTCACTTTCTATGGACTGGATTTCTCCAAATCCCATTGATTTGGGTAACCCGATGAGACCCTT
TGGCATACAATCAGTCAAGAAATGCGTGTCGTGGCCGATAACTCTCTTGTAGTCTGTTGGATCTACGCGG
ATAGTACCTTCTGCCGGTTTCAAATTATCCTGCGGCCTTACCACGCCTATGGCCATGAAGAAACTAGCCA
AAAACCCTATGGGGGGTTGCTTTAATGAGCTCTCCGCAATCAAGAAGGACACACGTCTGTTGACAGATTT
CTTCACCTCGCCCATAAGGATTACAGGGTCGACGAACTGGTTAGCATGCGGAGCCGCAACAAAGATCACC
GGTCCCTGTTGCGGTACCTTGAAACTGCCCCGGCCTCTGATTTCTCTAAAGAAGCAGTGGAAGATGTTGT
ACAACAGCCATGTGGCGATGGAGTAAAGTATCTTCTTGGTAGCGCTAGGCTCTTGGTAGATGTATGCCTG
ATCAGCCGACGTCTTGACGCTTTTGGCCTCGATGGAACTGTAATTCGTAGTTTTCTGTGTGCTCTTGGAA
GAGGCAAATTTCTCCGTGAGTTTTGGTGCAGGCATTTCTCCTTGACGTTAAAGTATAGAGGTATATTAAC
AATTTTTTGTTGATACTTTTATGACATTTGAATAAGAAGTAATACAAACTGAAAATGTTGAAAGTATTAG
TTAAAGTGGTTATGCAGCTTTTCCATTTATATATCTGTTAATAGATCAAAAATCATCGCTTCGCTGATTA
ATTACCCCAGAAACAAGGCTAAAAAACTAATCGCATTATCATCCTATGGTTGTTAATTTGATTCGTTAAT
TTGAAGGTTTGTGGGGCCAGGTTACTGCCAATTTTTCCTCTTCATAACCATAAAAGCTAGTATTGTAGAA
TCTTTATTGTTCGGAGCAGTGCGGCGCGAGGCACATCTGCGTTTCAGGAACGCGACCGGTGAAGACGAGG
ACGCACGGAGGAGAGTCTTCCGTCGGAGGGCTGTCGCCCGCTCGGCGGCTTCTAATCCGTACTTCAATAT
AGCAATGAGCAGTTAAGCGTATTACTGAAAGTTCCAAAGAGAAGGTTTTTTTAGGCTAAGATAATGGGGC
TCTTTACATTTCCACAACATATAAGTAAGATTAGATATGGATATGTATATGGTGGTAATGCCATGTAATA
TGATTATTAAACTTCTTTGCGTCCATCCAAGATATCAAGCTTATCGATACCGTCGACCTCGAGGGGGGGC
CCGGTACCCAGCTTTTGTTCCCTTTAGTGAGGGTTAATTCCGAGCTTGGCGTAATCATGGTCATAGCTGT
TTCCTGTGTGAAATTGTTATCCGCTCACAATTCCACACAACATAGGAGCCGGAAGCATAAAGTGTAAAGC
CTGGGGTGCCTAATGAGTGAGGTAACTCACATTAATTGCGTTGCGCTCACTGCCCGCTTTCCAGTCGGGA
AACCTGTCGTGCCAGCTGCATTAATGAATCGGCCAACGCGCGGGGAGAGGCGGTTTGCGTATTGGGCGCT
CTTCCGCTTCCTCGCTCACTGACTCGCTGCGCTCGGTCGTTCGGCTGCGGCGAGCGGTATCAGCTCACTC
AAAGGCGGTAATACGGTTATCCACAGAATCAGGGGATAACGCAGGAAAGAACATGTGAGCAAAAGGCCAG
CAAAAGGCCAGGAACCGTAAAAAGGCCGCGTTGCTGGCGTTTTTCCATAGGCTCGGCCCCCCTGACGAGC
ATCACAAAAATCGACGCTCAAGTCAGAGGTGGCGAAACCCGACAGGACTATAAAGATACCAGGCGTTCCC
CCCTGGAAGCTCCCTCGTGCGCTCTCCTGTTCCGACCCTGCCGCTTACCGGATACCTGTCCGCCTTTCTC
CCTTCGGGAAGCGTGGCGCTTTCTCAATGCTCACGCTGTAGGTATCTCAGTTCGGTGTAGGTCGTTCGCT
CCAAGCTGGGCTGTGTGCACGAACCCCCCGTTCAGCCCGACCGCTGCGCCTTATCCGGTAACTATCGTCT
TGAGTCCAACCCGGTAAGACACGACTTATCGCCACTGGCAGCAGCCACTGGTAACAGGATTAGCAGAGCG
AGGTATGTAGGCGGTGCTACAGAGTTCTTGAAGTGGTGGCCTAACTACGGCTACACTAGAAGGACAGTAT
TTGGTATCTGCGCTCTGCTGAAGCCAGTTACCTTCGGAAAAAGAGTTGGTAGCTCTTGATCCGGCAAACA
AACCACCGCTGGTAGCGGTGGTTTTTTTGTTTGCAAGCAGCAGATTACGCGCAGAAAAAAAGGATCTCAA
GAAGATCCTTTGATCTTTTCTACGGGGTCTGACGCTCAGTGGAACGAAAACTCACGTTAAGGGATTTTGG
TCATGAGATTATCAAAAAGGATCTTCACCTAGATCCTTTTAAATTAAAAATGAAGTTTTAAATCAATCTA
AAGTATATATGAGTAAACTTGGTCTGACAGTTACCAATGCTTAATCAGTGAGGCACCTATCTCAGCGATC
TGTCTATTTCGTTCATCCATAGTTGCCTGACTGCCCGTCGTGTAGATAACTACGATACGGGAGGGCTTAC
CATCTGGCCCCAGTGCTGCAATGATACCGCGAGACCCACGCTCACCGGCTCCAGATTTATCAGCAATAAA
CCAGCCAGCCGGAAGGGCCGAGCGCAGAAGTGGTCCTGCAACTTTATCCGCCTCCATCCAGTCTATTAAT
TGTTGCCGGGAAGCTAGAGTAAGTAGTTCGCCAGTTAATAGTTTGCGCAACGTTGTTGCCATTGCTACAG
GCATCGTGGTGTCACGCTCGTCGTTTGGTATGGCTTCATTCAGCTCCGGTTCCCAACGATCAAGGCGAGT
TACATGATCCCCCATGTTGTGAAAAAAAGCGGTTAGCTCCTTCGGTCCTCCGATCGTTGTCAGAAGTAAG
TTGGCCGCAGTGTTATCACTCATGGTTATGGCAGCACTGCATAATTCTCTTACTGTCATGCCATCCGTAA
GATGCTTTTCTGTGACTGGTGAGTACTCAACCAAGTCATTCTGAGAATAGTGTATGCGGCGACCGAGTTG
CTCTTGCCCGGCGTCAATACGGGATAATACCGCGCCACATAGCAGAACTTTAAAAGTGCTCATCATTGGA
AAACGTTCTTCGGGGCGAAAACTCTCAAGGATCTTACCGCTGTTGAGATCCAGTTCGATGTAACCCACTC
GTGCACCCAACTGATCTTCAGCATCTTTTACTTTCACCAGCGTTTCTGGGTGAGCAAAAACAGGAAGGCA
AAATGCCGCAAAAAAGGGAATAAGGGCGACACGGAAATGTTGAATACTCATACTCTTCCTTTTTCAATAT
TATTGAAGCATTTATCAGGGTTATTGTCTCATGAGCGGATACATATTTGAATGTATTTAGAAAAATAAAC
AAATAGGGGTTCCGCGCACATTTCCCCGAAAAGTGCCACCTGGGTCCTTTTCATCACGTGCTATAAAAAT
AATTATAATTTAAATTTTTTAATATAAATATATAAATTAAAAATAGAAAGTAAAAAAAGAAATTAAAGAA
AAAATAGTTTTTGTTTTCCGAAGATGTAAAAGACTCTAGGGGGATCGCCAACAAATACTACCTTTTATCT
TGCTCTTCCTGCTCTCAGGTATTAATGCCGAATTGTTTCATCTTGTCTGTGTAGAAGACCACACACGAAA
ATCCTGTGATTTTACATTTTACTTATCGTTAATCGAATGTATATCTATTTAATCTGCTTTTCTTGTCTAA
TAAATATATATGTAAAGTACGCTTTTTGTTGAAATTTTTTAAACCTTTGTTTATTTTTTTTTCTTCATTC
CGTAACTCTTCTACCTTCTTTATTTACTTTCTAAAATCCAAATACAAAACATAAAAATAAATAAACACAG
AGTAAATTCCCAAATTATTCCATCATTAAAAGATACGAGGCGCGTGTAAGTTACAGGCAAGCGATCCGTC
CTAAGAAACCATTATTATCATGACATTAACCTATAAAAATAGGCGTATCACGAGGCCCTTTCGTC
Features (pLannotate 1.2.2; 24 found; start..end, strand, type, name):
    137..184     +  misc_feature   bom (fragment): basis of mobility region from pBR322
    195..410     +  promoter       URA3 promoter: S. cerevisiae URA3
    411..1214    +  CDS            URA3: orotidine-5'-phosphate decarboxylase, required for uracil biosynthesis; S. cerevisiae URA3; yeast auxotrophic marker, counterselectable with 5-fluoroorotic acid (5-FOA)
   1293..1342    +  misc_feature   bom (fragment): basis of mobility region from pBR322
   1343..1798    -  rep_origin     f1 ori (sequence partly withheld): f1 bacteriophage origin of replication; arrow indicates direction of (+) strand synthesis
   1806..1963    -  CDS            lacZα (fragment): LacZα fragment of β-galactosidase; lacZ fragment
   1966..1984    +  promoter       T7 promoter: promoter for bacteriophage T7 RNA polymerase
   1993..2047    +  misc_feature   MCS (fragment): pBluescript multiple cloning site
   2047..2226    -  terminator     ADH1 terminator: S. cerevisiae ADH1; transcription terminator for the S. cerevisiae alcohol dehydrogenase 1 (ADH1) gene
   2247..2963    -  CDS            yeGFP: yeast-enhanced green fluorescent protein codons optimized for translation in S. cerevisiae and C. albicans
   3015..3056    -  CDS            V5 tag: epitope tag from simian virus 5
   3057..5333    -  CDS            SCT1: GPT1_YEAST - Also known as GAT2 From Saccharomyces cerevisiae (strain ATCC 204508 / S288c) (Baker's yeast).
   5333..5958    -  promoter       GAL1,10 promoter: GAL1 and GAL10 genes of S. cerevisiae; divergent inducible promoter, regulated by Gal4
   5959..6006    +  misc_feature   MCS (fragment): pBluescript multiple cloning site
   6019..6037    -  promoter       T3 promoter: promoter for bacteriophage T3 RNA polymerase
   6082..6098    -  protein_bind   lac operator: The lac repressor binds to the lac operator to inhibit transcription in E. coli. This inhibition can be relieved by adding lactose or isopropyl-β-D-thiogalactopyranoside (IPTG). lac repressor encoded by lacI
   6106..6136    -  promoter       lac promoter: promoter for the E. coli lac operon
   6151..6172    -  protein_bind   CAP binding site: CAP binding activates transcription in the presence of cAMP. E. coli catabolite activator protein
   6185..6277    -  CDS            lacI (fragment): lac repressor; lacI; The lac repressor binds to the lac operator to inhibit transcription in E. coli. This inhibition can be relieved by adding lactose or isopropyl-β-D-thiogalactopyranoside (IPTG).
   6460..7048    -  rep_origin     ori: high-copy-number ColE1/pMB1/pBR322/pUC origin of replication
   7219..8079    -  CDS            AmpR: β-lactamase; bla; confers resistance to ampicillin, carbenicillin, and related antibiotics
   8080..8184    -  promoter       AmpR promoter: bla
   8221..8724    +  misc_feature   CEN/ARS: S. cerevisiae CEN6 centromere fused to an autonomously replicating sequence
   8793..35      +  CDS            rop (fragment) (across the origin): Rop protein, which maintains plasmids at low copy number; rop
