>Addgene plasmid #112047 | pJW1673 | addgene full sequence | sequence record 215275 | Addgene NGS Result
TCGCGCGTTTCGGTGATGACGGTGAAAACCTCTGACACATGCAGCTCCCGGAGACGGTCACAGCTTGTCT
GTAAGCGGATGCCGGGAGCAGACAAGCCCGTCAGGGCGCGTCAGCGGGTGTTGGCGGGTGTCGGGGCTGG
CTTAACTATGCGGCATCAGAGCAGATTGTACTGAGAGTGCACCATACCACCTTTTCAATTCATCATTTTT
TTTTTATTCTTTTTTTTGATTTCGGTTTCCTTGAAATTTTTTTGATTCGGTAATCTCCGAACAGAAGGAA
GAACGAAGGAAGGAGCACAGACTTAGATTGGTATATATACGCATATGTAGTGTTGAAGAAACATGAAATT
GCCCAGTATTCTTAACCCAACTGCACAGAACAAAAACCTGCAGGAAACGAAGATAAATCATGTCGAAAGC
TACATATAAGGAACGTGCTGCTACTCATCCTAGTCCTGTTGCTGCCAAGCTATTTAATATCATGCACGAA
AAGCAAACAAACTTGTGTGCTTCATTGGATGTTCGTACCACCAAGGAATTACTGGAGTTAGTTGAAGCAT
TAGGTCCCAAAATTTGTTTACTAAAAACACATGTGGATATCTTGACTGATTTTTCCATGGAGGGCACAGT
TAAGCCGCTAAAGGCATTATCCGCCAAGTACAATTTTTTACTCTTCGAAGACAGAAAATTTGCTGACATT
GGTAATACAGTCAAATTGCAGTACTCTGCGGGTGTATACAGAATAGCAGAATGGGCAGACATTACGAATG
CACACGGTGTGGTGGGCCCAGGTATTGTTAGCGGTTTGAAGCAGGCGGCAGAAGAAGTAACAAAGGAACC
TAGAGGCCTTTTGATGTTAGCAGAATTGTCATGCAAGGGCTCCCTATCTACTGGAGAATATACTAAGGGT
ACTGTTGACATTGCGAAGAGCGACAAAGATTTTGTTATCGGCTTTATTGCTCAAAGAGACATGGGTGGAA
GAGATGAAGGTTACGATTGGTTGATTATGACACCCGGTGTGGGTTTAGATGACAAGGGAGACGCATTGGG
TCAACAGTATAGAACCGTGGATGATGTGGTCTCTACAGGATCTGACATTATTATTGTTGGAAGAGGACTA
TTTGCAAAGGGAAGGGATGCTAAGGTAGAGGGTGAACGTTACAGAAAAGCAGGCTGGGAAGCATATTTGA
GAAGATGCGGCCAGCAAAACTAAAAAACTGTATTATAAGTAAATGCATGTATACTAAACTCACAAATTAG
AGCTTCAATTTAATTATATCAGTTATTACCCTATGCGGTGTGAAATACCGCACAGATGCGTAAGGAGAAA
ATACCGCATCAGGAAATTGTAAGCGTTAATATTTTGTTAAAATTCGCGTTAAATTTTTGTTAAATCAGCT
CATTTTTTAACCAATAGGCCGAAATCGGCAAAATCCCTTATAAATCAAAAGAATAGACCGAGATAGGGT
[37 nt withheld, positions 1470-1506]
AAAGAACGTGGACTCCAACGTCAAAGG
[49 nt withheld, positions 1534-1582]
T
[91 nt withheld, positions 1584-1674]
G
[124 nt withheld, positions 1676-1799]
CCATTCGCCATTCAGGCTGCGCAACTGTTGGGAAGGGCGATCGGTGCGGGCCTCTTCGCTATTACGCCAG
CTGGCGAAAGGGGGATGTGCTGCAAGGCGATTAAGTTGGGTAACGCCAGGGTTTTCCCAGTCACGACGTT
GTAAAACGACGGCCAGTGAATTGTAATACGACTCACTATAGGGCGAATTGGAGCTCCACCGCGGTGGCGG
CCGCTCTAGAACTAGTGGATCCCCCGGGCTGCAGGGTGTGGTCAATAAGAGCGACCTCATACTATACCTG
AGAAAGCAACCTGACCTACAGGAAAGAGTTACTCAAGAATAAGAATTTTCGTTTTAAAACCTAAGAGTCA
CTTTAAAATTTGTATACACTTATTTTTTTTATAACTTATTTAATAATAAAAATCATAAATCATAAGAAAT
TCGCTTATTTAGAAGTGGCGCGCCTTATTTGTACAATTCATCCATACCATGGGTAATACCAGCAGCAGTA
ACAAATTCTAACAAGACCATGTGGTCTCTCTTTTCGTTTGGATCTTTGGATAAGGCAGATTGAGTGGATA
AGTAATGGTTGTCTGGTAACAAGACTGGACCATCACCAATTGGAGTATTTTGTTGATAATGGTCAGCTAA
TTGAACAGAACCATCTTCAATGTTGTGTCTAATTTTGAAGTTAACTTTGATACCATTCTTTTGTTTGTCA
GCCATGATGTAAACATTGTGAGAGTTATAGTTGTATTCCAATTTGTGACCTAAAATGTTACCATCTTCTT
TAAAATCAATACCTTTTAATTCGATTCTATTAACTAAGGTATCACCTTCAAACTTGACTTCAGCTCTGGT
CTTGTAGTTACCGTCATCTTTGAAAAAAATAGTTCTTTCTTGAACATAACCTTCTGGCATGGCAGACTTG
AAAAAGTCATGTTGTTTCATATGATCTGGGTATCTAGAAAAACATTGAACACCATAAGTTAAAGTAGTGA
CTAAGGTTGGCCATGGAACTGGCAATTTACCAGTAGTACAAATAAATTTTAAGGTCAATTTACCGTAAGT
AGCATCACCTTCACCTTCACCGGAGACAGAAAATTTGTGACCATTAACATCACCATCTAATTCAACCAAA
ATTGGGACAACACCAGTGAATAATTCTTCACCTTTAGACATGTTAATTAAACCAGCACCGTCACCTCCTT
GAAAATACAAATTTTCTGAACCCGTAGAATCGAGACCGAGGAGAGGGTTAGGGATAGGCTTACCCGCATC
TCCTTCTTTCCCTTCTTCTTCTTCTTCCTCTTCTTCTTCTTCCTCTTCTTCTTCCTCTTCCTCTTCCCTG
GCAGTATTTTCACCAATTCTCTTGTTTAAGACGGCCTGTGCGATTTTACTTGCTAATCCATTTTTTTCCT
CCAAGATTTCGTTTTCTACCTCAAATTCGGAGGAAGAAGAAGGTGCAACGGATGTCGAAGCTAAGGAAGA
CTCTGACTTACGATGAAAAGTAGAAGAGAATAATGGAATGTTAGAGAGGGAATTGTCACTATTGACCAAT
GAGACGCCATCGGAATCTTGGTTATGGTGTTCATAGGCATCGTGGTTGTCACGTTGGCTGATGATAGGTG
ATGACGAATCTTTTTCTTGTCTTTTTATTTTCTGTTTTCTTAGCATTTTCCTGCGATTCAATTCTGAGGT
TTTTCGATCTTCTTCCTCTTCATCGATGACGTCGAATTCTTCACGTAGGGCGGCACTATCGAAATCGGGG
AATAATTCGCTTCCAAAGTTATTTACAACTTCGATTATTCTTTCTGCCAGATTTCTACGATCCTTTTGTA
GCTTTTGCAAGCCCTTTGGAGATGTAAGAGATAAAACCAGTGGTCTCAAAGATTTGAAACCATCCATACC
AATATCACCCACGATTAAGGCGGAATACGTGACTATAACACACGAGATGTAAGACCCGGAAAAAACATAT
ATTTTATTCCATGGTTTATGTCTGAGGTAATAAGTGATTAAAACGGACCAAAAGATGTAAAGCAAGGGCG
CAAATCCCATCCCAATCAAGATTTTCCACGTGGCAATGACATCGTTAGCCTTTATTTTAACTGTAGACTT
GGACAAAGCGGTACGGGCCTTTTCTTGAGAAATTCTCTTGGCTAATATGAAGACAGGTGAGAACATAATG
ATACCTGGCATGGCTAACGAAAAGAGGATGCAGAGCCCGATGGATCTAAAAAAAACAAGTCCGAGGTTTT
TTGCGAAATTTACCTTTGCCTCCTCCACAAGGTGATCAGGAAGATTATAGTGTCTCAAGGCGGCATTATA
TGCCATTATATCTTTGGTCAAGTCCGCTATTTTAGGATCGTTTCTATAGAATTCGTAACCTTTGACCATT
CTTCTGTTCATTTCCACAATCAAGGGCAACGGTAACTTGGTGCTAAATTGTGTCATATATAGTCTTCTTA
TCGTTTGAACCACCATCAAAGTTTCATAATCAGAACATGTAACGGTAACGGATTGTAAACCCTTCGATAT
GGTATCTAATAATTCTTTCACTGCATCTCTGTTCGTTTCCGGGTTGTGGTACTTGGCGACTAGTTCCTTC
GGTATTTCAATGGGGTCACCGAATTCAACAACCGCTCTCGACCTGAACTTATGTGGATGGAAATAATTCA
TACCGCAGGGAACAATCTTAACATTGACGTCAGGATGCTTATCCATGCAACCAAGAGCCATAATCGCCAC
ACCTGCTTTCAGGGGCAACAAGTTTGTTCTGTCGTGGGACCCACCTTCAGGAAAGATCCCAATGCAGTTG
TTATGGGCCAAATGCTCAAAAACTCTATGGTAAACGCAAGATTGGTCGACTTTAGCGGCATATTTATAAG
TAGTGCCGGTGAGTAAAGCAGTTTTAATCTCTGGTTTGGCCATTTTGAACTCTTTTCTTAGGGTCAAACT
CGTGTCACTTTCTATGGACTGGATTTCTCCAAATCCCATTGATTTGGGTAACCCGATGAGACCCTTTGGC
ATACAATCAGTCAAGAAATGCGTGTCGTGGCCGATAACTCTCTTGTAGTCTGTTGGATCTACGCGGATAG
TACCTTCTGCCGGTTTCAAATTATCCTGCGGCCTTACCACGCCTATGGCCATGAAGAAACTAGCCAAAAA
CCCTATGGGGGGTTGCTTTAATGAGCTCTCCGCAATCAAGAAGGACACACGTCTGTTGACAGATTTCTTC
ACCTCGCCCATAAGGATTACAGGGTCGACGAACTGGTTAGCATGCGGAGCCGCAACAAAGATCACCGGTC
CCTGTTGCGGTACCTTGAAACTGCCCCGGCCTCTGATTTCTCTAAAGAAGCAGTGGAAGATGTTGTACAA
CAGCCATGTGGCGATGGAGTAAAGTATCTTCTTGGTAGCGCTAGGCTCTTGGTAGATGTATGCCTGATCA
GCCGACGTCTTGACGCTTTTGGCCTCGATGGAACTGTAATTCGTAGTTTTCTGTGTGCTCTTGGAAGAGG
CAAATTTCTCCGTGAGTTTTGGTGCAGGCATTTCTCCTTGACGTTAAAGTATAGAGGTATATTAACAATT
TTTTGTTGATACTTTTATGACATTTGAATAAGAAGTAATACAAACTGAAAATGTTGAAAGTATTAGTTAA
AGTGGTTATGCAGCTTTTCCATTTATATATCTGTTAATAGATCAAAAATCATCGCTTCGCTGATTAATTA
CCCCAGAAACAAGGCTAAAAAACTAATCGCATTATCATCCTATGGTTGTTAATTTGATTCGTTAATTTGA
AGGTTTGTGGGGCCAGGTTACTGCCAATTTTTCCTCTTCATAACCATAAAAGCTAGTATTGTAGAATCTT
TATTGTTCGGAGCAGTGCGGCGCGAGGCACATCTGCGTTTCAGGAACGCGACCGGTGAAGACGAGGACGC
ACGGAGGAGAGTCTTCCGTCGGAGGGCTGTCGCCCGCTCGGCGGCTTCTAATCCGTACTTCAATATAGCA
ATGAGCAGTTAAGCGTATTACTGAAAGTTCCAAAGAGAAGGTTTTTTTAGGCTAAGATAATGGGGCTCTT
TACATTTCCACAACATATAAGTAAGATTAGATATGGATATGTATATGGTGGTAATGCCATGTAATATGAT
TATTAAACTTCTTTGCGTCCATCCAAGATATCAAGCTTATCGATACCGTCGACCTCGAGGGGGGGCCCGG
TACCAGCTTTTGTTCCCTTTAGTGAGGGTTAATTTCGAGCTTGGCGTAATCATGGTCATAGCTGTTTCCT
GTGTGAAATTGTTATCCGCTCACAATTCCACACAACATACGAGCCGGAAGCATAAAGTGTAAAGCCTGGG
GTGCCTAATGAGTGAGCTAACTCACATTAATTGCGTTGCGCTCACTGCCCGCTTTCCAGTCGGGAAACCT
GTCGTGCCAGCTGCATTAATGAATCGGCCAACGCGCGGGGAGAGGCGGTTTGCGTATTGGGCGCTCTTCC
GCTTCCTCGCTCACTGACTCGCTGCGCTCGGTCGTTCGGCTGCGGCGAGCGGTATCAGCTCACTCAAAGG
CGGTAATACGGTTATCCACAGAATCAGGGGATAACGCAGGAAAGAACATGTGAGCAAAAGGCCAGCAAAA
GGCCAGGAACCGTAAAAAGGCCGCGTTGCTGGCGTTTTTCCATAGGCTCCGCCCCCCTGACGAGCATCAC
AAAAATCGACGCTCAAGTCAGAGGTGGCGAAACCCGACAGGACTATAAAGATACCAGGCGTTTCCCCCTG
GAAGCTCCCTCGTGCGCTCTCCTGTTCCGACCCTGCCGCTTACCGGATACCTGTCCGCCTTTCTCCCTTC
GGGAAGCGTGGCGCTTTCTCATAGCTCACGCTGTAGGTATCTCAGTTCGGTGTAGGTCGTTCGCTCCAAG
CTGGGCTGTGTGCACGAACCCCCCGTTCAGCCCGACCGCTGCGCCTTATCCGGTAACTATCGTCTTGAGT
CCAACCCGGTAAGACACGACTTATCGCCACTGGCAGCAGCCACTGGTAACAGGATTAGCAGAGCGAGGTA
TGTAGGCGGTGCTACAGAGTTCTTGAAGTGGTGGCCTAACTACGGCTACACTAGAAGAACAGTATTTGGT
ATCTGCGCTCTGCTGAAGCCAGTTACCTTCGGAAAAAGAGTTGGTAGCTCTTGATCCGGCAAACAAACCA
CCGCTGGTAGCGGTGGTTTTTTTGTTTGCAAGCAGCAGATTACGCGCAGAAAAAAAGGATCTCAAGAAGA
TCCTTTGATCTTTTCTACGGGGTCTGACGCTCAGTGGAACGAAAACTCACGTTAAGGGATTTTGGTCATG
AGATTATCAAAAAGGATCTTCACCTAGATCCTTTTAAATTAAAAATGAAGTTTTAAATCAATCTAAAGTA
TATATGAGTAAACTTGGTCTGACAGTTACCAATGCTTAATCAGTGAGGCACCTATCTCAGCGATCTGTCT
ATTTCGTTCATCCATAGTTGCCTGACTCCCCGTCGTGTAGATAACTACGATACGGGAGGGCTTACCATCT
GGCCCCAGTGCTGCAATGATACCGCGAGACCCACGCTCACCGGCTCCAGATTTATCAGCAATAAACCAGC
CAGCCGGAAGGGCCGAGCGCAGAAGTGGTCCTGCAACTTTATCCGCCTCCATCCAGTCTATTAATTGTTG
CCGGGAAGCTAGAGTAAGTAGTTCGCCAGTTAATAGTTTGCGCAACGTTGTTGCCATTGCTACAGGCATC
GTGGTGTCACGCTCGTCGTTTGGTATGGCTTCATTCAGCTCCGGTTCCCAACGATCAAGGCGAGTTACAT
GATCCCCCATGTTGTGCAAAAAAGCGGTTAGCTCCTTCGGTCCTCCGATCGTTGTCAGAAGTAAGTTGGC
CGCAGTGTTATCACTCATGGTTATGGCAGCACTGCATAATTCTCTTACTGTCATGCCATCCGTAAGATGC
TTTTCTGTGACTGGTGAGTACTCAACCAAGTCATTCTGAGAATAGTGTATGCGGCGACCGAGTTGCTCTT
GCCCGGCGTCAATACGGGATAATACCGCGCCACATAGCAGAACTTTAAAAGTGCTCATCATTGGAAAACG
TTCTTCGGGGCGAAAACTCTCAAGGATCTTACCGCTGTTGAGATCCAGTTCGATGTAACCCACTCGTGCA
CCCAACTGATCTTCAGCATCTTTTACTTTCACCAGCGTTTCTGGGTGAGCAAAAACAGGAAGGCAAAATG
CCGCAAAAAAGGGAATAAGGGCGACACGGAAATGTTGAATACTCATACTCTTCCTTTTTCAATATTATTG
AAGCATTTATCAGGGTTATTGTCTCATGAGCGGATACATATTTGAATGTATTTAGAAAAATAAACAAATA
GGGGTTCCGCGCACATTTCCCCGAAAAGTGCCACCTGGGTCCTTTTCATCACGTGCTATAAAAATAATTA
TAATTTAAATTTTTTAATATAAATATATAAATTAAAAATAGAAAGTAAAAAAAGAAATTAAAGAAAAAAT
AGTTTTTGTTTTCCGAAGATGTAAAAGACTCTAGGGGGATCGCCAACAAATACTACCTTTTATCTTGCTC
TTCCTGCTCTCAGGTATTAATGCCGAATTGTTTCATCTTGTCTGTGTAGAAGACCACACACGAAAATCCT
GTGATTTTACATTTTACTTATCGTTAATCGAATGTATATCTATTTAATCTGCTTTTCTTGTCTAATAAAT
ATATATGTAAAGTACGCTTTTTGTTGAAATTTTTTAAACCTTTGTTTATTTTTTTTTCTTCATTCCGTAA
CTCTTCTACCTTCTTTATTTACTTTCTAAAATCCAAATACAAAACATAAAAATAAATAAACACAGAGTAA
ATTCCCAAATTATTCCATCATTAAAAGATACGAGGCGCGTGTAAGTTACAGGCAAGCGATCCGTCTAAGA
AACCATTATTATCATGACATTAACCTATAAAAATAGGCGTATCACGAGGCCCTTTCGTC
Features (pLannotate 1.2.2; 24 found; start..end, strand, type, name):
    137..186     +  misc_feature   bom (fragment): basis of mobility region from pBR322
    194..409     +  promoter       URA3 promoter: S. cerevisiae URA3
    410..1213    +  CDS            URA3: orotidine-5'-phosphate decarboxylase, required for uracil biosynthesis; S. cerevisiae URA3; yeast auxotrophic marker, counterselectable with 5-fluoroorotic acid (5-FOA)
   1292..1343    +  misc_feature   bom (fragment): basis of mobility region from pBR322
   1371..1799    -  rep_origin     f1 ori (sequence partly withheld): f1 bacteriophage origin of replication; arrow indicates direction of (+) strand synthesis
   1803..1960    -  CDS            lacZα (fragment): LacZα fragment of β-galactosidase; lacZ fragment
   1963..1981    +  promoter       T7 promoter: promoter for bacteriophage T7 RNA polymerase
   1990..2044    +  misc_feature   MCS (fragment): pBluescript multiple cloning site
   2044..2223    -  terminator     ADH1 terminator: S. cerevisiae ADH1; transcription terminator for the S. cerevisiae alcohol dehydrogenase 1 (ADH1) gene
   2244..2960    -  CDS            yeGFP: yeast-enhanced green fluorescent protein codons optimized for translation in S. cerevisiae and C. albicans
   3012..3053    -  CDS            V5 tag: epitope tag from simian virus 5
   3054..5330    -  CDS            SCT1: GPT1_YEAST - Also known as GAT2 From Saccharomyces cerevisiae (strain ATCC 204508 / S288c) (Baker's yeast).
   5330..5955    -  promoter       GAL1,10 promoter: GAL1 and GAL10 genes of S. cerevisiae; divergent inducible promoter, regulated by Gal4
   5956..6003    +  misc_feature   MCS (fragment): pBluescript multiple cloning site
   6015..6033    -  promoter       T3 promoter: promoter for bacteriophage T3 RNA polymerase
   6078..6094    -  protein_bind   lac operator: The lac repressor binds to the lac operator to inhibit transcription in E. coli. This inhibition can be relieved by adding lactose or isopropyl-β-D-thiogalactopyranoside (IPTG). lac repressor encoded by lacI
   6102..6132    -  promoter       lac promoter: promoter for the E. coli lac operon
   6147..6168    -  protein_bind   CAP binding site: CAP binding activates transcription in the presence of cAMP. E. coli catabolite activator protein
   6181..6273    -  CDS            lacI (fragment): lac repressor; lacI; The lac repressor binds to the lac operator to inhibit transcription in E. coli. This inhibition can be relieved by adding lactose or isopropyl-β-D-thiogalactopyranoside (IPTG).
   6456..7044    -  rep_origin     ori: high-copy-number ColE1/pMB1/pBR322/pUC origin of replication
   7215..8075    -  CDS            AmpR: β-lactamase; bla; confers resistance to ampicillin, carbenicillin, and related antibiotics
   8076..8180    -  promoter       AmpR promoter: bla
   8217..8720    +  misc_feature   CEN/ARS: S. cerevisiae CEN6 centromere fused to an autonomously replicating sequence
   8788..35      +  CDS            rop (fragment) (across the origin): Rop protein, which maintains plasmids at low copy number; rop
