[The description below was written by a language model from this plasmid's Addgene catalogue record and pLannotate feature annotations shown in this document.]
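Description:
pJW1673 is a low-copy yeast–E. coli shuttle plasmid built on the pRS316 backbone for galactose-inducible expression of a tagged version of the S. cerevisiae SCT1 gene. In budding yeast it is maintained through a CEN6/ARS element, which gives stable, roughly single-copy centromeric inheritance. It is selected by the URA3 auxotrophic marker under its own promoter, which can also be counterselected with 5-FOA. In E. coli it replicates from a high-copy ColE1/pUC-type origin and is selected with ampicillin via the β-lactamase gene. Backbone remnants include an f1 phage origin, a lacZα fragment with lac promoter/operator, and flanking T7 and T3 promoters around the split pBluescript-type cloning site, into which the cassette was inserted by Gibson assembly.

The expression cassette places the SCT1 coding sequence (also known as GAT2, annotated as GPT1_YEAST) downstream of the Gal4-regulated GAL1,10 promoter region, used here in the GAL1 orientation according to the catalogue entry. SCT1 is fused at its C terminus to a V5 epitope tag followed by a green fluorescent protein, and the cassette ends with the ADH1 terminator. The catalogue describes the tag as V5-TEV-EGFP. The feature tables annotate the fluorescent protein as yeast-enhanced GFP and do not call the TEV protease site, although a short unannotated gap between V5 and GFP is consistent with one. The depositor and sequencing-derived records differ by only a few nucleotides in length and show the same feature layout. The design allows controlled induction of the fusion protein, with detection by fluorescence or V5 immunodetection. It was deposited with a study of signal recognition particle function in protein targeting efficiency and specificity.
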