Addgene plasmid #112047: pJW1673
Purpose: CEN/ARS plasmid for GAL-inducible SCT1-V5-TEV-EGFP expression marked with URA
Depositing lab: Jonathan Weissman. Depositing organization: University of California, San Francisco (UCSF). Publication: Defining the physiological role of SRP in protein-targeting efficiency and specificity. Costa EA, Subramanian K, Nunnari J, Weissman JS. Science. 2018 Jan 18. pii: science.aar3607. doi: 10.1126/science.aar3607. PubMed 29348368.
Backbone
  Vector backbone: pRS316
  Vector type: Yeast Expression
  Selectable markers: URA3
Growth in bacteria
  Bacterial resistance: Ampicillin, 100 μg/mL
  Growth temperature: 37°C
  Growth strain: DH5alpha
  Copy number: Unknown
Gene/Insert
  Gene/Insert name: SCT1
  Species: S. cerevisiae (budding yeast)
  Promoter: GAL1
  Tag / fusion protein: V5-TEV-EGFP (C terminal on insert)
  Cloning method: Gibson Cloning
  Sequencing primers: 5′ TGTATTACTTCTTATTCAAATGTC
Terms and licenses: Academic/Nonprofit Terms; Industry Terms: Not Available to Industry
How to cite: pJW1673 was a gift from Jonathan Weissman (Addgene plasmid # 112047 ; http://n2t.net/addgene:112047 ; RRID:Addgene_112047)
